Addgene plasmid #51304: pINDUCER21-SOX4
Purpose: Expression of SOX4 after doxycycline administration
Depositing lab: George Daley. Depositing organization: Boston Children's Hospital. Publication: Induction of multipotential hematopoietic progenitors from human pluripotent stem cells via respecification of lineage-restricted precursors. Doulatov S, Vo LT, Chou SS, Kim PG, Arora N, Li H, Hadland BK, Bernstein ID, Collins JJ, Zon LI, Daley GQ. Cell Stem Cell. 2013 Oct 3;13(4):459-70. doi: 10.1016/j.stem.2013.09.002. PubMed 24094326.
Backbone
  Vector backbone: pINDUCER21 (ORF-EG)
  Backbone manufacturer: Dr. Richard Mulligan
  Backbone size w/o insert (bp): 12152
  Total vector size (bp): 13577
  Modifications to backbone: None
  Vector type: Lentiviral
Growth in bacteria
  Bacterial resistance: Ampicillin, 100 μg/mL
  Growth temperature: 37°C
  Growth strain: Stbl3
  Copy number: Low Copy
Gene/Insert
  Gene/Insert name: SRY (sex determining region Y)-box 4
  Species: H. sapiens (human)
  Insert size (bp): 1425
  Mutation: full length ORF
  GenBank ID: NM_003107.2
  Entrez Gene: SOX4 (a.k.a. CSS10, EVI16)
  Tag / fusion protein: n/a
Resource information
  A portion of this plasmid was derived from a plasmid made by: pINDUCER21 from Dr. Steve Elledge (HHMI) Full lenght ORF obtained as pDONR construct from Genecopoeia catalog #: Y2028
Terms and licenses: Academic/Nonprofit Terms; Industry Terms: Not Available to Industry
How to cite: pINDUCER21-SOX4 was a gift from George Daley (Addgene plasmid # 51304 ; http://n2t.net/addgene:51304 ; RRID:Addgene_51304)
