[The description below was written by a language model from this plasmid's Addgene catalogue record and pLannotate feature annotations shown in this document.]
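Description:
pINDUCER21-SOX4 is a self-inactivating HIV-1-based lentiviral vector for doxycycline-inducible expression of full-length, untagged human SOX4 in mammalian cells. It is built on the pINDUCER21 (ORF-EG) backbone, into which the SOX4 ORF was moved by Gateway recombination from a pDONR entry clone. The attB1 and attB2 sites flanking the coding sequence reflect this step. In bacteria it is maintained through a ColE1/pUC-type origin and selected with ampicillin. The catalogue lists it as low copy and propagated in a recombination-deficient strain, as is usual for LTR-containing plasmids.

The viral portion contains a truncated 5' LTR, the Ψ packaging signal with a gag fragment, the RRE, cPPT/CTS, WPRE and a ΔU3 3' LTR. Packaging functions must therefore be supplied in trans. Two expression units sit between the LTRs. Upstream, a tetracycline response element joined to a minimal CMV promoter drives SOX4. Downstream, a constitutive promoter drives a bicistronic rtTA3–EMCV IRES–EGFP transcript. The annotation identifies this promoter as EF-1α, with short flanking matches to UbC and PGK. A single vector thus provides the reverse transactivator, which activates the TRE promoter only when doxycycline is present, together with EGFP for identifying or sorting transduced cells. A loxP site lies just upstream of rtTA3. The short NeoR, SV40 and lac-region fragments are probably cloning remnants.

The sequenced record is 11,833 nt, shorter than the 13,577 bp total given in the catalogue, and the record does not explain the difference. The associated publication concerns deriving multipotential haematopoietic progenitors from human pluripotent stem cells by respecifying lineage-restricted precursors, which suggests use for controlled transcription factor expression.
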