Features (pLannotate 1.2.2; 38 found; start..end, strand, type, name):
    377..634     +  LTR            5' LTR (truncated): truncated 5' long terminal repeat (LTR) from HIV-1
    681..806     +  misc_feature   HIV-1 Ψ: packaging signal of human immunodeficiency virus type 1
    790..1128    +  CDS            HIV-1 gag (fragment): gag protein from human immunodeficiency virus 1; gag
   1303..1536    +  misc_feature   RRE: The Rev response element (RRE) of HIV-1 allows for Rev-dependent mRNA export from the nucleus to the cytoplasm.
   1913..2013    +  CDS            Rev (fragment): human immunodeficiency virus 1 (HIV-1) Rev protein; rev; enhances nuclear export of unspliced and incompletely spliced viral mRNAs
   2058..2175    +  misc_feature   cPPT/CTS: central polypurine tract and central termination sequence of HIV-1
   2222..2389    +  protein_bind   tetracycline response element (fragment): contains seven copies of the tetracycline operator tetO tetracycline repressor TetR
   2407..2445    +  promoter       minimal CMV promoter: human cytomegalovirus (CMV) immediate early promoter
   2575..2599    +  protein_bind   attB1: mutant version of attB; recombination site for the Gateway® BP reaction BP Clonase™
   2617..4038    +  CDS            SOX4: SOX4_HUMAN - Experimental evidence at protein level: Swiss-Prot protein existence level 1. Transcriptional activator that binds with high affinity to the T-cell enhancer motif 5'-AACAAAG-3' motif (PubMed:30661772). Required for IL17A-producing Vgamma2-positive gamma-delta T-cell maturation and development, via binding to regulator loci of RORC to modulate expression (By similarity). From Homo sapiens (Human).
   4062..4086    -  protein_bind   attB2: mutant version of attB; recombination site for the Gateway® BP reaction BP Clonase™
   4198..4233    +  promoter       PGK promoter (fragment): mouse phosphoglycerate kinase 1 promoter
   4251..4306    +  promoter       UbC promoter (fragment): human ubiquitin C promoter
   4319..4374    +  promoter       UbC promoter (fragment): human ubiquitin C promoter
   4385..5563    +  promoter       EF-1α promoter: strong constitutive promoter for human elongation factor EF-1α
   5577..5626    +  promoter       UbC promoter (fragment): human ubiquitin C promoter
   5633..5666    -  protein_bind   loxP: Cre-mediated recombination occurs in the 8-bp core sequence (GCATACAT). Cre recombinase
   5673..6370    +  CDS            rtTA3 (fragment): reverse tetracycline transactivator 3 activates expression from Tet-responsive promoters in the presence of doxycycline
   6300..6410    +  CDS            VP48: 3 tandem repeats of the minimal activation domain of herpes simplex virus VP16 (Cheng et al., 2013)
   6583..7045    +  misc_feature   IRES: internal ribosome entry site (IRES) of the encephalomyocarditis virus (EMCV)
   7061..7780    +  CDS            EGFP: the original enhanced GFP (Yang et al., 1996) mammalian codon-optimized
   7780..8046    +  CDS            NeoR/KanR (fragment): aminoglycoside phosphotransferase confers resistance to neomycin, kanamycin, and G418 (Geneticin®)
   8074..8157    +  CDS            large T antigen (fragment): large T antigen from SV40 (simian virus 40)
   8191..8211    +  misc_feature   MCS (fragment): pBluescript multiple cloning site
   8223..8811    +  misc_feature   WPRE: woodchuck hepatitis virus posttranscriptional regulatory element
   8819..8884    +  CDS            nef (fragment): NEF_HV1Z2 - Experimental evidence at protein level: Swiss-Prot protein existence level 1. Extracellular Nef protein targets CD4(+) T-lymphocytes for apoptosis by interacting with CXCR4 surface receptors. From Human immunodeficiency virus type 1 group M subtype D (isolate Z2/CDC-Z34) (HIV-1).
   8886..9119    +  LTR            3' LTR (ΔU3): self-inactivating 3' long terminal repeat (LTR) from HIV-1
   9324..9428    +  promoter       AmpR promoter: bla
   9429..10289   +  CDS            AmpR: β-lactamase; bla; confers resistance to ampicillin, carbenicillin, and related antibiotics
  10460..11048   +  rep_origin     ori: high-copy-number ColE1/pMB1/pBR322/pUC origin of replication
  11231..11285   +  CDS            lacI (fragment): lac repressor; lacI; The lac repressor binds to the lac operator to inhibit transcription in E. coli. This inhibition can be relieved by adding lactose or isopropyl-β-D-thiogalactopyranoside (IPTG).
  11291..11384   +  rep_origin     SV40 ori (fragment): SV40 origin of replication
  11409..11446   +  CDS            lacI (fragment): lac repressor; lacI; The lac repressor binds to the lac operator to inhibit transcription in E. coli. This inhibition can be relieved by adding lactose or isopropyl-β-D-thiogalactopyranoside (IPTG).
  11459..11480   +  protein_bind   CAP binding site: CAP binding activates transcription in the presence of cAMP. E. coli catabolite activator protein
  11495..11525   +  promoter       lac promoter: promoter for the E. coli lac operon
  11529..11551   +  protein_bind   lac operator (fragment): The lac repressor binds to the lac operator to inhibit transcription in E. coli. This inhibition can be relieved by adding lactose or isopropyl-β-D-thiogalactopyranoside (IPTG). lac repressor encoded by lacI
  11583..11666   +  polyA_signal   SV40 poly(A) signal (fragment): SV40 polyadenylation signal
  11833..329     +  CDS            nef (fragment) (across the origin): NEF_HV1BR - Experimental evidence at protein level: Swiss-Prot protein existence level 1. Extracellular Nef protein targets CD4(+) T-lymphocytes for apoptosis by interacting with CXCR4 surface receptors (PubMed:14990729). From Human immunodeficiency virus type 1 group M subtype B (isolate BRU/LAI) (HIV-1).
>Addgene plasmid #51304 | pINDUCER21-SOX4 | addgene full sequence | sequence record 259336 | Addgene NGS Result
TGGAAGGGCTAATTCACTCCCAAAGAAGACAAGATATCCTTGATCTGTGGATCTACCACACACAAGGCTA
CTTCCCTGATTAGCAGAACTACACACCAGGGCCAGGGGTCAGATATCCACTGACCTTTGGATGGTGCTAC
AAGCTAGTACCAGTTGAGCCAGATAAGGTAGAAGAGGCCAATAAAGGAGAGAACACCAGCTTGTTACACC
CTGTGAGCCTGCATGGGATGGATGACCCGGAGAGAGAAGTGTTAGAGTGGAGGTTTGACAGCCGCCTAGC
ATTTCATCACGTGGCCCGAGAGCTGCATCCGGAGTACTTCAAGAACTGCTGATATCGAGCTTGCTACAAG
GGACTTTCCGCTGGGGACTTTCCAGGGAGGCGTGGCCTGGGCGGGACTGGGGAGTGGCGAGCCCTCAGAT
CCTGCATATAAGCAGCTGCTTTTTGCCTGTACTGGGTCTCTCTGGTTAGACCAGATCTGAGCCTGGGAGC
TCTCTGGCTAACTAGGGAACCCACTGCTTAAGCCTCAATAAAGCTTGCCTTGAGTGCTTCAAGTAGTGTG
TGCCCGTCTGTTGTGTGACTCTGGTAACTAGAGATCCCTCAGACCCTTTTAGTCAGTGTGGAAAATCTCT
AGCAGTGGCGCCCGAACAGGGACTTGAAAGCGAAAGGGAAACCAGAGGAGCTCTCTCGACGCAGGACTCG
GCTTGCTGAAGCGCGCACGGCAAGAGGCGAGGGGCGGCGACTGGTGAGTACGCCAAAAATTTTGACTAGC
GGAGGCTAGAAGGAGAGAGATGGGTGCGAGAGCGTCAGTATTAAGCGGGGGAGAATTAGATCGCGATGGG
AAAAAATTCGGTTAAGGCCAGGGGGAAAGAAAAAATATAAATTAAAACATATAGTATGGGCAAGCAGGGA
GCTAGAACGATTCGCAGTTAATCCTGGCCTGTTAGAAACATCAGAAGGCTGTAGACAAATACTGGGACAG
CTACAACCATCCCTTCAGACAGGATCAGAAGAACTTAGATCATTATATAATACAGTAGCAACCCTCTATT
GTGTGCATCAAAGGATAGAGATAAAAGACACCAAGGAAGCTTTAGACAAGATAGAGGAAGAGCAAAACAA
AAGTAAGACCACCGCACAGCAAGCGGCCGGCCGCTGATCTTCAGACCTGGAGGAGGAGATATGAGGGACA
ATTGGAGAAGTGAATTATATAAATATAAAGTAGTAAAAATTGAACCATTAGGAGTAGCACCCACCAAGGC
AAAGAGAAGAGTGGTGCAGAGAGAAAAAAGAGCAGTGGGAATAGGAGCTTTGTTCCTTGGGTTCTTGGGA
GCAGCAGGAAGCACTATGGGCGCAGCGTCAATGACGCTGACGGTACAGGCCAGACAATTATTGTCTGGTA
TAGTGCAGCAGCAGAACAATTTGCTGAGGGCTATTGAGGCGCAACAGCATCTGTTGCAACTCACAGTCTG
GGGCATCAAGCAGCTCCAGGCAAGAATCCTGGCTGTGGAAAGATACCTAAAGGATCAACAGCTCCTGGGG
ATTTGGGGTTGCTCTGGAAAACTCATTTGCACCACTGCTGTGCCTTGGAATGCTAGTTGGAGTAATAAAT
CTCTGGAACAGATTTGGAATCACACGACCTGGATGGAGTGGGACAGAGAAATTAACAATTACACAAGCTT
AATACACTCCTTAATTGAAGAATCGCAAAACCAGCAAGAAAAGAATGAACAAGAATTATTGGAATTAGAT
AAATGGGCAAGTTTGTGGAATTGGTTTAACATAACAAATTGGCTGTGGTATATAAAATTATTCATAATGA
TAGTAGGAGGCTTGGTAGGTTTAAGAATAGTTTTTGCTGTACTTTCTATAGTGAATAGAGTTAGGCAGGG
ATATTCACCATTATCGTTTCAGACCCACCTCCCAACCCCGAGGGGACCCGACAGGCCCGAAGGAATAGAA
GAAGAAGGTGGAGAGAGAGACAGAGACAGATCCATTCGATTAGTGAACGGATCTCGACGGTATCGCCGAA
TTCACAAATGGCAGTATTCATCCACAATTTTAAAAGAAAAGGGGGGATTGGGGGGTACAGTGCAGGGGAA
AGAATAGTAGACATAATAGCAACAGACATACAAACTAAAGAATTACAAAAACAAATTACAAAAATTCAAA
ATTTTCGGGTTTATTACAGGGACAGCAGAGATCCAGTTTGGACTAGGATCCTTTACCACTCCCTATCAGT
GATAGAGAAAAGTGAAAGTCGAGTTTACCACTCCCTATCAGTGATAGAGAAAAGTGAAAGTCGAGTTTAC
CACTCCCTATCAGTGATAGAGAAAAGTGAAAGTCGAGTTTACCACTCCCTATCAGTGATAGAGAAAAGTG
AAAGTCGAGCTCGGTACCCGGGTCGAGGTAGGCGTGTACGGTGGGAGGCCTATATAAGCAGAGCTCGTTT
AGTGAACCGTCAGATCGCCTGGAGACGCCATCCACGCTGTTTTGACCTCCATAGAAGACACCGGGACCGA
TCCAGCCTCCGCGGCCCCGAACTAGTCCAGTGTGGTGGAATTCTGCAGATATCAACAAGTTTGTACAAAA
AAGCAGGCTTGAAGGAATTCGGTACCATGGTGCAGCAAACCAACAATGCCGAGAACACGGAAGCGCTGCT
GGCCGGCGAGAGCTCGGACTCGGGCGCCGGCCTCGAGCTGGGAATCGCCTCCTCCCCCACGCCCGGCTCC
ACCGCCTCCACGGGCGGCAAGGCCGACGACCCGAGCTGGTGCAAGACCCCGAGTGGGCACATCAAGCGAC
CCATGAACGCCTTCATGGTGTGGTCGCAGATCGAGCGGCGCAAGATCATGGAGCAGTCGCCCGACATGCA
CAACGCCGAGATCTCCAAGCGGCTGGGCAAACGCTGGAAGCTGCTCAAAGACAGCGACAAGATCCCTTTC
ATTCGAGAGGCGGAGCGGCTGCGCCTCAAGCACATGGCTGACTACCCCGACTACAAGTACCGGCCCAGGA
AGAAGGTGAAGTCCGGCAACGCCAACTCCAGCTCCTCGGCCGCCGCCTCCTCCAAGCCGGGGGAGAAGGG
AGACAAGGTCGGTGGCAGTGGCGGGGGCGGCCATGGGGGCGGCGGCGGCGGCGGGAGCAGCAACGCGGGG
GGAGGAGGCGGCGGTGCGAGTGGCGGCGGCGCCAACTCCAAACCGGCGCAGAAAAAGAGCTGCGGCTCCA
AAGTGGCGGGCGGCGCGGGCGGTGGGGTTAGCAAACCGCACGCCAAGCTCATCCTGGCAGGCGGCGGCGG
CGGCGGGAAAGCAGCGGCTGCCGCCGCCGCCTCCTTCGCCGCCGAACAGGCGGGGGCCGCCGCCCTGCTG
CCCCTGGGCGCCGCCGCCGACCACCACTCGCTGTACAAGGCGCGGACTCCCAGCGCCTCGGCCTCCGCCT
CCTCGGCAGCCTCGGCCTCCGCAGCGCTCGCGGCCCCGGGCAAGCACCTGGCGGAGAAGAAGGTGAAGCG
CGTCTACCTGTTCGGCGGCCTGGGCACGTCGTCGTCGCCCGTGGGCGGCGTGGGCGCGGGAGCCGACCCC
AGCGACCCCCTGGGCCTGTACGAGGAGGAGGGCGCGGGCTGCTCGCCCGACGCGCCCAGCCTGAGCGGCC
GCAGCAGCGCCGCCTCGTCCCCCGCCGCCGGCCGCTCGCCCGCCGACCACCGCGGCTACGCCAGCCTGCG
CGCCGCCTCGCCCGCCCCGTCCAGCGCGCCCTCGCACGCGTCCTCCTCGGCCTCGTCCCACTCCTCCTCT
TCCTCCTCCTCGGGCTCCTCGTCCTCCGACGACGAGTTCGAAGACGACCTGCTCGACCTGAACCCCAGCT
CAAACTTTGAGAGCATGTCCCTGGGCAGCTTCAGTTCGTCGTCGGCGCTCGACCGGGACCTGGATTTTAA
CTTCGAGCCCGGCTCCGGCTCGCACTTCGAGTTCCCGGACTACTGCACGCCCGAGGTGAGCGAGATGATC
TCGGGAGACTGGCTCGAGTCCAGCATCTCCAACCTGGTTTTCACCTACTAGAAGAGCCCGGGCGATCGCG
AACCCAGCTTTCTTGTACAAAGTGGTTGATATCCAGCACAGTGGCGGCCGCTCGAGTCTAGAGGGCCCGC
GGTTCGAATACCCATACGACGTCCCAGACTACGCTTAGTAATGATTAATTAAACTAGAAATTCTACCGGG
TAGGGGAGGCGCTTTTCCCAAGGCAGTCTGGAGTAACCCACCCAAGATCTGGCCTCCGCGCCGGGTTTTG
GCGCCTCCCGCGGGCGCCCCCCTCCTCACGGCGAGCCGCGTAAGATCTGGCCTCCGCGCCGGGTTTTGGC
GCCTCCCGCGGGCGCCCCCCTCCTCACGGCGAGCCTAGTCGTGAGGCTCCGGTGCCCGTCAGTGGGCAGA
GCGCACATCGCCCACAGTCCCCGAGAAGTTGGGGGGAGGGGTCGGCAATTGAACCGGTGCCTAGAGAAGG
TGGCGCGGGGTAAACTGGGAAAGTGATGTCGTGTACTGGCTCCGCCTTTTTCCCGAGGGTGGGGGAGAAC
CGTATATAAGTGCAGTAGTCGCCGTGAACGTTCTTTTTCGCAACGGGTTTGCCGCCAGAACACAGGTAAG
TGCCGTGTGTGGTTCCCGCGGGCCTGGCCTCTTTACGGGTTATGGCCCTTGCGTGCCTTGAATTACTTCC
ACCTGGCTGCAGTACGTGATTCTTGATCCCGAGCTTCGGGTTGGAAGTGGGTGGGAGAGTTCGAGGCCTT
GCGCTTAAGGAGCCCCTTCGCCTCGTGCTTGAGTTGAGGCCTGGCCTGGGCGCTGGGGCCGCCGCGTGCG
AATCTGGTGGCACCTTCGCGCCTGTCTCGCTGCTTTCGATAAGTCTCTAGCCATTTAAAATTTTTGATGA
CCTGCTGCGACGCTTTTTTTCTGGCAAGATAGTCTTGTAAATGCGGGCCAAGATCTGCACACTGGTATTT
CGGTTTTTGGGGCCGCGGGCGGCGACGGGGCCCGTGCGTCCCAGCGCACATGTTCGGCGAGGCGGGGCCT
GCGAGCGCGGCCACCGAGAATCGGACGGGGGTAGTCTCAAGCTGGCCGGCCTGCTCTGGTGCCTGGCCTC
GCGCCGCCGTGTATCGCCCCGCCCTGGGCGGCAAGGCTGGCCCGGTCGGCACCAGTTGCGTGAGCGGAAA
GATGGCCGCTTCCCGGCCCTGCTGCAGGGAGCTCAAAATGGAGGACGCGGCGCTCGGGAGAGCGGGCGGG
TGAGTCACCCACACAAAGGAAAAGGGCCTTTCCGTCCTCAGCCGTCGCTTCATGTGACTCCACGGAGTAC
CGGGCGCCGTCCAGGCACCTCGATTAGTTCTCGAGCTTTTGGAGTACGTCGTCTTTAGGTTGGGGGGAGG
GGTTTTATGCGATGGAGTTTCCCCACACTGAGTGGGTGGAGACTGAAGTTAGGCCAGCTTGGCACTTGAT
GTAATTCTCCTTGGAATTTGCCCTTTTTGAGTTTGGATCTTGGTTCATTCTCAAGCCTCAGACAGTGGTT
CAAAGTTTTTTTCTTCCATTTCAGGTGTCGTGAAGCGGCCGCCATGCTAGTAAATTGTCCGCTAAATTCT
GGCCGTTTTTGGCTTTTTTGTTAGACGGATCCATAACTTCGTATAATGTATGCTATACGAAGTTATGCCA
CCATGTCTAGACTGGACAAGAGCAAAGTCATAAACGGAGCTCTGGAATTACTCAATGGTGTCGGTATCGA
AGGCCTGACGACAAGGAAACTCGCTCAAAAGCTGGGAGTTGAGCAGCCTACCCTGTACTGGCACGTGAAG
AACAAGCGGGCCCTGCTCGATGCCCTGCCAATCGAGATGCTGGACAGGCATCATACCCACTTCTGCCCCC
TGGAAGGCGAGTCATGGCAAGACTTTCTGCGGAACAACGCCAAGTCATACCGCTGTGCTCTCCTCTCACA
TCGCGACGGGGCTAAAGTGCATCTCGGCACCCGCCCAACAGAGAAACAGTACGAAACCCTGGAAAATCAG
CTCGCGTTCCTGTGTCAGCAAGGCTTCTCCCTGGAGAACGCACTGTACGCTCTGTCCGCCGTGGGCCACT
TTACACTGGGCTGCGTATTGGAGGAACAGGAGCATCAAGTAGCAAAAGAGGAAAGAGAGACACCTACCAC
CGATTCTATGCCCCCACTTCTGAGACAAGCAATTGAGCTGTTCGACCGGCAGGGAGCCGAACCTGCCTTC
CTTTTCGGCCTGGAACTAATCATATGTGGCCTGGAGAAACAGCTAAAGTGCGAAAGCGGCGGGCCGACCG
ACGCCCTTGACGATTTTGACTTAGACATGCTCCCAGCCGATGCCCTTGACGACTTTGACCTTGATATGCT
GCCTGCTGACGCTCTTGACGATTTTGACCTTGACATGCTCCCCGGGTAACTAAGTAAGGATCCGCGGCCG
CACTAGAGGAATTCCGCCCCTCTCCCCCCCCCCCCTCTCCCTCCCCCCCCCCTAACGTTACTGGCCGAAG
CCGCTTGGAATAAGGCCGGTGTGCGTTTGTCTATATGTTATTTTCCACCATATTGCCGTCTTTTGGCAAT
GTGAGGGCCCGGAAACCTGGCCCTGTCTTCTTGACGAGCATTCCTAGGGGTCTTTCCCCTCTCGCCAAAG
GAATGCAAGGTCTGTTGAATGTCGTGAAGGAAGCAGTTCCTCTGGAAGCTTCTTGAAGACAAACAACGTC
TGTAGCGACCCTTTGCAGGCAGCGGAACCCCCCACCTGGCGACAGGTGCCTCTGCGGCCAAAAGCCACGT
GTATAAGATACACCTGCAAAGGCGGCACAACCCCAGTGCCACGTTGTGAGTTGGATAGTTGTGGAAAGAG
TCAAATGGCTCTCCTCAAGCGTATTCAACAAGGGGCTGAAGGATGCCCAGAAGGTACCCCATTGTATGGG
ATCTGATCTGGGGCCTCGGTGCACATGCTTTACATGTGTTTAGTCGAGGTTAAAAAAACGTCTAGGCCCC
CCGAACCACGGGGACGTGGTTTTCCTTTGAAAAACACGATGATAAGCTTACCGGTCCACCATGGTGAGCA
AGGGCGAGGAGCTGTTCACCGGGGTGGTGCCCATCCTGGTCGAGCTGGACGGCGACGTAAACGGCCACAA
GTTCAGCGTGTCCGGCGAGGGCGAGGGCGATGCCACCTACGGCAAGCTGACCCTGAAGTTCATCTGCACC
ACCGGCAAGCTGCCCGTGCCCTGGCCCACCCTCGTGACCACCCTGACCTACGGCGTGCAGTGCTTCAGCC
GCTACCCCGACCACATGAAGCAGCACGACTTCTTCAAGTCCGCCATGCCCGAAGGCTACGTCCAGGAGCG
CACCATCTTCTTCAAGGACGACGGCAACTACAAGACCCGCGCCGAGGTGAAGTTCGAGGGCGACACCCTG
GTGAACCGCATCGAGCTGAAGGGCATCGACTTCAAGGAGGACGGCAACATCCTGGGGCACAAGCTGGAGT
ACAACTACAACAGCCACAACGTCTATATCATGGCCGACAAGCAGAAGAACGGCATCAAGGTGAACTTCAA
GATCCGCCACAACATCGAGGACGGCAGCGTGCAGCTCGCCGACCACTACCAGCAGAACACCCCCATCGGC
GACGGCCCCGTGCTGCTGCCCGACAACCACTACCTGAGCACCCAGTCCGCCCTGAGCAAAGACCCCAACG
AGAAGCGCGATCACATGGTCCTGCTGGAGTTCGTGACCGCCGCCGGGATCACTCTCGGCATGGACGAGCT
GTACAAGTAAGCATGCCCGACGGCGAGGATCTCGTCGTGACCCATGGCGATGCCTGCTTGCCGAATATCA
TGGTGGAAAATGGCCGCTTTTCTGGATTCATCGACTGTGGCCGGCTGGGTGTGGCGGACCGCTATCAGGA
CATAGCGTTGGCTACCCGTGATATTGCTGAAGAGCTTGGCGGCGAATGGGCTGACCGCTTCCTCGTGCTT
TACGGTATCGCCGCTCCCGATTCGCAGCGCATCGCCTTCTATCGCCTTCTTGACGAGTTCTTCTGATGTA
CAAGTAAAGCGGCCGCGACTCTAGATCATAATCAGCCATACCACATTTGTAGAGGTTTTACTTGCTTTAA
AAAACCTCCCACACCTCCCCCTGAACCTGAAACATAAAATGAATGCAATTGTTGTTGTTTAGTCCCTCCC
AATTCGATATCAAGCTTATCGCGATAGATCCTAATCAACCTCTGGATTACAAAATTTGTGAAAGATTGAC
TGGTATTCTTAACTATGTTGCTCCTTTTACGCTATGTGGATACGCTGCTTTAATGCCTTTGTATCATGCT
ATTGCTTCCCGTATGGCTTTCATTTTCTCCTCCTTGTATAAATCCTGGTTGCTGTCTCTTTATGAGGAGT
TGTGGCCCGTTGTCAGGCAACGTGGCGTGGTGTGCACTGTGTTTGCTGACGCAACCCCCACTGGTTGGGG
CATTGCCACCACCTGTCAGCTCCTTTCCGGGACTTTCGCTTTCCCCCTCCCTATTGCCACGGCGGAACTC
ATCGCCGCCTGCCTTGCCCGCTGCTGGACAGGGGCTCGGCTGTTGGGCACTGACAATTCCGTGGTGTTGT
CGGGGAAATCATCGTCCTTTCCTTGGCTGCTCGCCTGTGTTGCCACCTGGATTCTGCGCGGGACGTCCTT
CTGCTACGTCCCTTCGGCCCTCAATCCAGCGGACCTTCCTTCCCGCGGCCTGCTGCCGGCTCTGCGGCCT
CTTCCGCGTCTTCGCCTTCGCCCTCAGACGAGTCGGATCTCCCTTTGGGCCGCCTCCCCGCCTGAGATCC
TTTAAGACCAATGACTTACAAGGCAGCTGTAGATCTTAGCCACTTTTTAAAAGAAAAGGGGGGACTGGAA
GGGCTAATTCACTCCCAACGAAGACAAGATCTGCTTTTTGCTTGTACTGGGTCTCTCTGGTTAGACCAGA
TCTGAGCCTGGGAGCTCTCTGGCTAACTAGGGAACCCACTGCTTAAGCCTCAATAAAGCTTGCCTTGAGT
GCTTCAAGTAGTGTGTGCCCGTCTGTTGTGTGACTCTGGTAACTAGAGATCCCTCAGACCCTTTTAGTCA
GTGTGGAAAATCTCTAGCAGTAGTAGTTCATGTCATCTTATTATTCAGTATTTATAACTTGCAAAGAAAT
GAATATCAGAGAGTGAGAGGCCCGGGTTAATTAAGGAAAGGGCTAGATCATTCTTGAAGACGAAAGGGCC
TCGTGATACGCCTATTTTTATAGGTTAATGTCATGATAATAATGGTTTCTTAGACGTCAGGTGGCACTTT
TCGGGGAAATGTGCGCGGAACCCCTATTTGTTTATTTTTCTAAATACATTCAAATATGTATCCGCTCATG
AGACAATAACCCTGATAAATGCTTCAATAATATTGAAAAAGGAAGAGTATGAGTATTCAACATTTCCGTG
TCGCCCTTATTCCCTTTTTTGCGGCATTTTGCCTTCCTGTTTTTGCTCACCCAGAAACGCTGGTGAAAGT
AAAAGATGCTGAAGATCAGTTGGGTGCACGAGTGGGTTACATCGAACTGGATCTCAACAGCGGTAAGATC
CTTGAGAGTTTTCGCCCCGAAGAACGTTTTCCAATGATGAGCACTTTTAAAGTTCTGCTATGTGGCGCGG
TATTATCCCGTGTTGACGCCGGGCAAGAGCAACTCGGTCGCCGCATACACTATTCTCAGAATGACTTGGT
TGAGTACTCACCAGTCACAGAAAAGCATCTTACGGATGGCATGACAGTAAGAGAATTATGCAGTGCTGCC
ATAACCATGAGTGATAACACTGCGGCCAACTTACTTCTGACAACGATCGGAGGACCGAAGGAGCTAACCG
CTTTTTTGCACAACATGGGGGATCATGTAACTCGCCTTGATCGTTGGGAACCGGAGCTGAATGAAGCCAT
ACCAAACGACGAGCGTGACACCACGATGCCTGTAGCAATGGCAACAACGTTGCGCAAACTATTAACTGGC
GAACTACTTACTCTAGCTTCCCGGCAACAATTAATAGACTGGATGGAGGCGGATAAAGTTGCAGGACCAC
TTCTGCGCTCGGCCCTTCCGGCTGGCTGGTTTATTGCTGATAAATCTGGAGCCGGTGAGCGTGGGTCTCG
CGGTATCATTGCAGCACTGGGGCCAGATGGTAAGCCCTCCCGTATCGTAGTTATCTACACGACGGGGAGT
CAGGCAACTATGGATGAACGAAATAGACAGATCGCTGAGATAGGTGCCTCACTGATTAAGCATTGGTAAC
TGTCAGACCAAGTTTACTCATATATACTTTAGATTGATTTAAAACTTCATTTTTAATTTAAAAGGATCTA
GGTGAAGATCCTTTTTGATAATCTCATGACCAAAATCCCTTAACGTGAGTTTTCGTTCCACTGAGCGTCA
GACCCCGTAGAAAAGATCAAAGGATCTTCTTGAGATCCTTTTTTTCTGCGCGTAATCTGCTGCTTGCAAA
CAAAAAAACCACCGCTACCAGCGGTGGTTTGTTTGCCGGATCAAGAGCTACCAACTCTTTTTCCGAAGGT
AACTGGCTTCAGCAGAGCGCAGATACCAAATACTGTTCTTCTAGTGTAGCCGTAGTTAGGCCACCACTTC
AAGAACTCTGTAGCACCGCCTACATACCTCGCTCTGCTAATCCTGTTACCAGTGGCTGCTGCCAGTGGCG
ATAAGTCGTGTCTTACCGGGTTGGACTCAAGACGATAGTTACCGGATAAGGCGCAGCGGTCGGGCTGAAC
GGGGGGTTCGTGCACACAGCCCAGCTTGGAGCGAACGACCTACACCGAACTGAGATACCTACAGCGTGAG
CTATGAGAAAGCGCCACGCTTCCCGAAGGGAGAAAGGCGGACAGGTATCCGGTAAGCGGCAGGGTCGGAA
CAGGAGAGCGCACGAGGGAGCTTCCAGGGGGAAACGCCTGGTATCTTTATAGTCCTGTCGGGTTTCGCCA
CCTCTGACTTGAGCGTCGATTTTTGTGATGCTCGTCAGGGGGGCGGAGCCTATGGAAAAACGCCAGCAAC
GCGGCCTTTTTACGGTTCCTGGCCTTTTGCTGGCCTTTTGCTCACATGTTCTTTCCTGCGTTATCCCCTG
ATTCTGTGGATAACCGTATTACCGCCTTTGAGTGAGCTGATACCGCTCGCCGCAGCCGAACGACCGAGCG
CAGCGAGTCAGTGAGCGAGGAAGCGGAAGAGCGCCCAATACGCAAACCGCCTCTCCCCGCGCGTTGGCCG
ATTCATTAATGCAGCAAGCTCATGGCTGACTAATTTTTTTTATTTATGCAGAGGCCGAGGCCGCCTCGGC
CTCTGAGCTATTCCAGAAGTAGTGAGGAGGCTTTTTTGGAGGCCTAGGCTTTTGCAAAAAGCTCCCCGTG
GCACGACAGGTTTCCCGACTGGAAAGCGGGCAGTGAGCGCAACGCAATTAATGTGAGTTAGCTCACTCAT
TAGGCACCCCAGGCTTTACACTTTATGCTTCCGGCTCGTATGTTGTGTGGAATTGTGAGCGGATAACAAT
TTCACACAGGAAACAGCTATGACATGATTACGAATTTCACAAATAAAGCATTTTTTTCACTGCATTCTAG
TTGTGGTTTGTCCAAACTCATCAATGTATCTTATCATGTCTGGATCAACTGGATAACTCAAGCTAACCAA
AATCATCCCAAACTTCCCACCCCATACCCTATTACCACTGCCAATTACCTGTGGTTTCATTTACTCTAAA
CCTGTGATTCCTCTGAATTATTTTCATTTTAAAGAAATTGTATTTGTTAAATATGTACTACAAACTTAGT
AGT
