>Addgene plasmid #51304 | pINDUCER21-SOX4 | depositor partial sequence | sequence record 79033 | Backbone sequence
TGGAAGGGCTAATTCACTCCCAAAGAAGACAAGATATCCTTGATCTGTGGATCTACCACACACAAGGCTA
CTTCCCTGATTAGCAGAACTACACACCAGGGCCAGGGGTCAGATATCCACTGACCTTTGGATGGTGCTAC
AAGCTAGTACCAGTTGAGCCAGATAAGGTAGAAGAGGCCAATAAAGGAGAGAACACCAGCTTGTTACACC
CTGTGAGCCTGCATGGGATGGATGACCCGGAGAGAGAAGTGTTAGAGTGGAGGTTTGACAGCCGCCTAGC
ATTTCATCACGTGGCCCGAGAGCTGCATCCGGAGTACTTCAAGAACTGCTGATATCGAGCTTGCTACAAG
GGACTTTCCGCTGGGGACTTTCCAGGGAGGCGTGGCCTGGGCGGGACTGGGGAGTGGCGAGCCCTCAGAT
CCTGCATATAAGCAGCTGCTTTTTGCCTGTACTGGGTCTCTCTGGTTAGACCAGATCTGAGCCTGGGAGC
TCTCTGGCTAACTAGGGAACCCACTGCTTAAGCCTCAATAAAGCTTGCCTTGAGTGCTTCAAGTAGTGTG
TGCCCGTCTGTTGTGTGACTCTGGTAACTAGAGATCCCTCAGACCCTTTTAGTCAGTGTGGAAAATCTCT
AGCAGTGGCGCCCGAACAGGGACTTGAAAGCGAAAGGGAAACCAGAGGAGCTCTCTCGACGCAGGACTCG
GCTTGCTGAAGCGCGCACGGCAAGAGGCGAGGGGCGGCGACTGGTGAGTACGCCAAAAATTTTGACTAGC
GGAGGCTAGAAGGAGAGAGATGGGTGCGAGAGCGTCAGTATTAAGCGGGGGAGAATTAGATCGCGATGGG
AAAAAATTCGGTTAAGGCCAGGGGGAAAGAAAAAATATAAATTAAAACATATAGTATGGGCAAGCAGGGA
GCTAGAACGATTCGCAGTTAATCCTGGCCTGTTAGAAACATCAGAAGGCTGTAGACAAATACTGGGACAG
CTACAACCATCCCTTCAGACAGGATCAGAAGAACTTAGATCATTATATAATACAGTAGCAACCCTCTATT
GTGTGCATCAAAGGATAGAGATAAAAGACACCAAGGAAGCTTTAGACAAGATAGAGGAAGAGCAAAACAA
AAGTAAGACCACCGCACAGCAAGCGGCCGGCCGCTGATCTTCAGACCTGGAGGAGGAGATATGAGGGACA
ATTGGAGAAGTGAATTATATAAATATAAAGTAGTAAAAATTGAACCATTAGGAGTAGCACCCACCAAGGC
AAAGAGAAGAGTGGTGCAGAGAGAAAAAAGAGCAGTGGGAATAGGAGCTTTGTTCCTTGGGTTCTTGGGA
GCAGCAGGAAGCACTATGGGCGCAGCGTCAATGACGCTGACGGTACAGGCCAGACAATTATTGTCTGGTA
TAGTGCAGCAGCAGAACAATTTGCTGAGGGCTATTGAGGCGCAACAGCATCTGTTGCAACTCACAGTCTG
GGGCATCAAGCAGCTCCAGGCAAGAATCCTGGCTGTGGAAAGATACCTAAAGGATCAACAGCTCCTGGGG
ATTTGGGGTTGCTCTGGAAAACTCATTTGCACCACTGCTGTGCCTTGGAATGCTAGTTGGAGTAATAAAT
CTCTGGAACAGATTTGGAATCACACGACCTGGATGGAGTGGGACAGAGAAATTAACAATTACACAAGCTT
AATACACTCCTTAATTGAAGAATCGCAAAACCAGCAAGAAAAGAATGAACAAGAATTATTGGAATTAGAT
AAATGGGCAAGTTTGTGGAATTGGTTTAACATAACAAATTGGCTGTGGTATATAAAATTATTCATAATGA
TAGTAGGAGGCTTGGTAGGTTTAAGAATAGTTTTTGCTGTACTTTCTATAGTGAATAGAGTTAGGCAGGG
ATATTCACCATTATCGTTTCAGACCCACCTCCCAACCCCGAGGGGACCCGACAGGCCCGAAGGAATAGAA
GAAGAAGGTGGAGAGAGAGACAGAGACAGATCCATTCGATTAGTGAACGGATCTCGACGGTATCGCCGAA
TTCACAAATGGCAGTATTCATCCACAATTTTAAAAGAAAAGGGGGGATTGGGGGGTACAGTGCAGGGGAA
AGAATAGTAGACATAATAGCAACAGACATACAAACTAAAGAATTACAAAAACAAATTACAAAAATTCAAA
ATTTTCGGGTTTATTACAGGGACAGCAGAGATCCAGTTTGGACTAGGATCCTTTACCACTCCCTATCAGT
GATAGAGAAAAGTGAAAGTCGAGTTTACCACTCCCTATCAGTGATAGAGAAAAGTGAAAGTCGAGTTTAC
CACTCCCTATCAGTGATAGAGAAAAGTGAAAGTCGAGTTTACCACTCCCTATCAGTGATAGAGAAAAGTG
AAAGTCGAGTTTACCACTCCCTATCAGTGATAGAGAAAAGTGAAAGTCGAGTTTACCACTCCCTATCAGT
GATAGAGAAAAGTGAAAGTCGAGTTTACCACTCCCTATCAGTGATAGAGAAAAGTGAAAGTCGAGCTCGG
TACCCGGGTCGAGGTAGGCGTGTACGGTGGGAGGCCTATATAAGCAGAGCTCGTTTAGTGAACCGTCAGA
TCGCCTGGAGACGCCATCCACGCTGTTTTGACCTCCATAGAAGACACCGGGACCGATCCAGCCTCCGCGG
CCCCGAACTAGTCCAGTGTGGTGGAATTCTGCAGATATCAACAAGTTTGTACAAAAAAGCTGAACGAGAA
ACGTAAAATGATATAAATATCAATATATTAAATTAGATTTTGCATAAAAAACAGACTACATAATACTGTA
AAACACAACATATCCAGTCACTATGGCGGCCGCATTAGGCACCCCAGGCTTTACACTTTATGCTTCCGGC
TCGTATAATGTGTGGATTTTGAGTTAGGATCCGTCGAGATTTTCAGGAGCTAAGGAAGCTAAAATGGAGA
AAAAAATCACTGGATATACCACCGTTGATATATCCCAATGGCATCGTAAAGAACATTTTGAGGCATTTCA
GTCAGTTGCTCAATGTACCTATAACCAGACCGTTCAGCTGGATATTACGGCCTTTTTAAAGACCGTAAAG
AAAAATAAGCACAAGTTTTATCCGGCCTTTATTCACATTCTTGCCCGCCTGATGAATGCTCATCCGGAAT
TCCGTATGGCAATGAAAGACGGTGAGCTGGTGATATGGGATAGTGTTCACCCTTGTTACACCGTTTTCCA
TGAGCAAACTGAAACGTTTTCATCGCTCTGGAGTGAATACCACGACGATTTCCGGCAGTTTCTACACATA
TATTCGCAAGATGTGGCGTGTTACGGTGAAAACCTGGCCTATTTCCCTAAAGGGTTTATTGAGAATATGT
TTTTCGTCTCAGCCAATCCCTGGGTGAGTTTCACCAGTTTTGATTTAAACGTGGCCAATATGGACAACTT
CTTCGCCCCCGTTTTCACCATGGGCAAATATTATACGCAAGGCGACAAGGTGCTGATGCCGCTGGCGATT
CAGGTTCATCATGCCGTTTGTGATGGCTTCCATGTCGGCAGAATGCTTAATGAATTACAACAGTACTGCG
ATGAGTGGCAGGGCGGGGCGTAAAGATCTGGATCCGGCTTACTAAAAGCCAGATAACAGTATGCGTATTT
GCGCGCTGATTTTTGCGGTATAAGAATATATACTGATATGTATACCCGAAGTATGTCAAAAAGAGGTATG
CTATGAAGCAGCGTATTACAGTGACAGTTGACAGCGACAGCTATCAGTTGCTCAAGGCATATATGATGTC
AATATCTCCGGTCTGGTAAGCACAACCATGCAGAATGAAGCCCGTCGTCTGCGTGCCGAACGCTGGAAAG
CGGAAAATCAGGAAGGGATGGCTGAGGTCGCCCGGTTTATTGAAATGAACGGCTCTTTTGCTGACGAGAA
CAGGGGCTGGTGAAATGCAGTTTAAGGTTTACACCTATAAAAGAGAGAGCCGTTATCGTCTGTTTGTGGA
TGTACAGAGTGATATTATTGACACGCCCGGGCGACGGATGGTGATCCCCCTGGCCAGTGCACGTCTGCTG
TCAGATAAAGTCTCCCGTGAACTTTACCCGGTGGTGCATATCGGGGATGAAAGCTGGCGCATGATGACCA
CCGATATGGCCAGTGTGCCGGTCTCCGTTATCGGGGAAGAAGTGGCTGATCTCAGCCACCGCGAAAATGA
CATCAAAAACGCCATTAACCTGATGTTCTGGGGAATATAAATGTCAGGCTCCCTTATACACAGCCAGTCT
GCAGGTCGACCATAGTGACTGGATATGTTGTGTTTTACAGTATTATGTAGTCTGTTTTTTATGCAAAATC
TAATTTAATATATTGATATTTATATCATTTTACGTTTCTCGTTCAGCTTTCTTGTACAAAGTGGTTGATA
TCCAGCACAGTGGCGGCCGCTCGAGTCTAGAGGGCCCGCGGTTCGAATACCCATACGACGTCCCAGACTA
CGCTTAGTAATGATTAATTAAACTAGAAATTCTACCGGGTAGGGGAGGCGCTTTTCCCAAGGCAGTCTGG
AGTAACCCACCCAAGATCTGGCCTCCGCGCCGGGTTTTGGCGCCTCCCGCGGGCGCCCCCCTCCTCACGG
CGAGCCGCGTAAGATCTGGCCTCCGCGCCGGGTTTTGGCGCCTCCCGCGGGCGCCCCCCTCCTCACGGCG
AGCCTAGTCGTGAGGCTCCGGTGCCCGTCAGTGGGCAGAGCGCACATCGCCCACAGTCCCCGAGAAGTTG
GGGGGAGGGGTCGGCAATTGAACCGGTGCCTAGAGAAGGTGGCGCGGGGTAAACTGGGAAAGTGATGTCG
TGTACTGGCTCCGCCTTTTTCCCGAGGGTGGGGGAGAACCGTATATAAGTGCAGTAGTCGCCGTGAACGT
TCTTTTTCGCAACGGGTTTGCCGCCAGAACACAGGTAAGTGCCGTGTGTGGTTCCCGCGGGCCTGGCCTC
TTTACGGGTTATGGCCCTTGCGTGCCTTGAATTACTTCCACCTGGCTGCAGTACGTGATTCTTGATCCCG
AGCTTCGGGTTGGAAGTGGGTGGGAGAGTTCGAGGCCTTGCGCTTAAGGAGCCCCTTCGCCTCGTGCTTG
AGTTGAGGCCTGGCCTGGGCGCTGGGGCCGCCGCGTGCGAATCTGGTGGCACCTTCGCGCCTGTCTCGCT
GCTTTCGATAAGTCTCTAGCCATTTAAAATTTTTGATGACCTGCTGCGACGCTTTTTTTCTGGCAAGATA
GTCTTGTAAATGCGGGCCAAGATCTGCACACTGGTATTTCGGTTTTTGGGGCCGCGGGCGGCGACGGGGC
CCGTGCGTCCCAGCGCACATGTTCGGCGAGGCGGGGCCTGCGAGCGCGGCCACCGAGAATCGGACGGGGG
TAGTCTCAAGCTGGCCGGCCTGCTCTGGTGCCTGGCCTCGCGCCGCCGTGTATCGCCCCGCCCTGGGCGG
CAAGGCTGGCCCGGTCGGCACCAGTTGCGTGAGCGGAAAGATGGCCGCTTCCCGGCCCTGCTGCAGGGAG
CTCAAAATGGAGGACGCGGCGCTCGGGAGAGCGGGCGGGTGAGTCACCCACACAAAGGAAAAGGGCCTTT
CCGTCCTCAGCCGTCGCTTCATGTGACTCCACGGAGTACCGGGCGCCGTCCAGGCACCTCGATTAGTTCT
CGAGCTTTTGGAGTACGTCGTCTTTAGGTTGGGGGGAGGGGTTTTATGCGATGGAGTTTCCCCACACTGA
GTGGGTGGAGACTGAAGTTAGGCCAGCTTGGCACTTGATGTAATTCTCCTTGGAATTTGCCCTTTTTGAG
TTTGGATCTTGGTTCATTCTCAAGCCTCAGACAGTGGTTCAAAGTTTTTTTCTTCCATTTCAGGTGTCGT
GAAGCGGCCGCCATGCTAGTAAATTGTCCGCTAAATTCTGGCCGTTTTTGGCTTTTTTGTTAGACGGATC
CATAACTTCGTATAATGTATGCTATACGAAGTTATGCCACCATGTCTAGACTGGACAAGAGCAAAGTCAT
AAACGGAGCTCTGGAATTACTCAATGGTGTCGGTATCGAAGGCCTGACGACAAGGAAACTCGCTCAAAAG
CTGGGAGTTGAGCAGCCTACCCTGTACTGGCACGTGAAGAACAAGCGGGCCCTGCTCGATGCCCTGCCAA
TCGAGATGCTGGACAGGCATCATACCCACTTCTGCCCCCTGGAAGGCGAGTCATGGCAAGACTTTCTGCG
GAACAACGCCAAGTCATACCGCTGTGCTCTCCTCTCACATCGCGACGGGGCTAAAGTGCATCTCGGCACC
CGCCCAACAGAGAAACAGTACGAAACCCTGGAAAATCAGCTCGCGTTCCTGTGTCAGCAAGGCTTCTCCC
TGGAGAACGCACTGTACGCTCTGTCCGCCGTGGGCCACTTTACACTGGGCTGCGTATTGGAGGAACAGGA
GCATCAAGTAGCAAAAGAGGAAAGAGAGACACCTACCACCGATTCTATGCCCCCACTTCTGAGACAAGCA
ATTGAGCTGTTCGACCGGCAGGGAGCCGAACCTGCCTTCCTTTTCGGCCTGGAACTAATCATATGTGGCC
TGGAGAAACAGCTAAAGTGCGAAAGCGGCGGGCCGACCGACGCCCTTGACGATTTTGACTTAGACATGCT
CCCAGCCGATGCCCTTGACGACTTTGACCTTGATATGCTGCCTGCTGACGCTCTTGACGATTTTGACCTT
GACATGCTCCCCGGGTAACTAAGTAAGGATCCGCGGCCGCACTAGAGGAATTCCGCCCCTCTCCCCCCCC
CCCCTCTCCCTCCCCCCCCCCTAACGTTACTGGCCGAAGCCGCTTGGAATAAGGCCGGTGTGCGTTTGTC
TATATGTTATTTTCCACCATATTGCCGTCTTTTGGCAATGTGAGGGCCCGGAAACCTGGCCCTGTCTTCT
TGACGAGCATTCCTAGGGGTCTTTCCCCTCTCGCCAAAGGAATGCAAGGTCTGTTGAATGTCGTGAAGGA
AGCAGTTCCTCTGGAAGCTTCTTGAAGACAAACAACGTCTGTAGCGACCCTTTGCAGGCAGCGGAACCCC
CCACCTGGCGACAGGTGCCTCTGCGGCCAAAAGCCACGTGTATAAGATACACCTGCAAAGGCGGCACAAC
CCCAGTGCCACGTTGTGAGTTGGATAGTTGTGGAAAGAGTCAAATGGCTCTCCTCAAGCGTATTCAACAA
GGGGCTGAAGGATGCCCAGAAGGTACCCCATTGTATGGGATCTGATCTGGGGCCTCGGTGCACATGCTTT
ACATGTGTTTAGTCGAGGTTAAAAAAACGTCTAGGCCCCCCGAACCACGGGGACGTGGTTTTCCTTTGAA
AAACACGATGATAAGCTTACCGGTCCACCATGGTGAGCAAGGGCGAGGAGCTGTTCACCGGGGTGGTGCC
CATCCTGGTCGAGCTGGACGGCGACGTAAACGGCCACAAGTTCAGCGTGTCCGGCGAGGGCGAGGGCGAT
GCCACCTACGGCAAGCTGACCCTGAAGTTCATCTGCACCACCGGCAAGCTGCCCGTGCCCTGGCCCACCC
TCGTGACCACCCTGACCTACGGCGTGCAGTGCTTCAGCCGCTACCCCGACCACATGAAGCAGCACGACTT
CTTCAAGTCCGCCATGCCCGAAGGCTACGTCCAGGAGCGCACCATCTTCTTCAAGGACGACGGCAACTAC
AAGACCCGCGCCGAGGTGAAGTTCGAGGGCGACACCCTGGTGAACCGCATCGAGCTGAAGGGCATCGACT
TCAAGGAGGACGGCAACATCCTGGGGCACAAGCTGGAGTACAACTACAACAGCCACAACGTCTATATCAT
GGCCGACAAGCAGAAGAACGGCATCAAGGTGAACTTCAAGATCCGCCACAACATCGAGGACGGCAGCGTG
CAGCTCGCCGACCACTACCAGCAGAACACCCCCATCGGCGACGGCCCCGTGCTGCTGCCCGACAACCACT
ACCTGAGCACCCAGTCCGCCCTGAGCAAAGACCCCAACGAGAAGCGCGATCACATGGTCCTGCTGGAGTT
CGTGACCGCCGCCGGGATCACTCTCGGCATGGACGAGCTGTACAAGTAAGCATGCCCGACGGCGAGGATC
TCGTCGTGACCCATGGCGATGCCTGCTTGCCGAATATCATGGTGGAAAATGGCCGCTTTTCTGGATTCAT
CGACTGTGGCCGGCTGGGTGTGGCGGACCGCTATCAGGACATAGCGTTGGCTACCCGTGATATTGCTGAA
GAGCTTGGCGGCGAATGGGCTGACCGCTTCCTCGTGCTTTACGGTATCGCCGCTCCCGATTCGCAGCGCA
TCGCCTTCTATCGCCTTCTTGACGAGTTCTTCTGATGTACAAGTAAAGCGGCCGCGACTCTAGATCATAA
TCAGCCATACCACATTTGTAGAGGTTTTACTTGCTTTAAAAAACCTCCCACACCTCCCCCTGAACCTGAA
ACATAAAATGAATGCAATTGTTGTTGTTTAGTCCCTCCCAATTCGATATCAAGCTTATCGCGATAGATCC
TAATCAACCTCTGGATTACAAAATTTGTGAAAGATTGACTGGTATTCTTAACTATGTTGCTCCTTTTACG
CTATGTGGATACGCTGCTTTAATGCCTTTGTATCATGCTATTGCTTCCCGTATGGCTTTCATTTTCTCCT
CCTTGTATAAATCCTGGTTGCTGTCTCTTTATGAGGAGTTGTGGCCCGTTGTCAGGCAACGTGGCGTGGT
GTGCACTGTGTTTGCTGACGCAACCCCCACTGGTTGGGGCATTGCCACCACCTGTCAGCTCCTTTCCGGG
ACTTTCGCTTTCCCCCTCCCTATTGCCACGGCGGAACTCATCGCCGCCTGCCTTGCCCGCTGCTGGACAG
GGGCTCGGCTGTTGGGCACTGACAATTCCGTGGTGTTGTCGGGGAAATCATCGTCCTTTCCTTGGCTGCT
CGCCTGTGTTGCCACCTGGATTCTGCGCGGGACGTCCTTCTGCTACGTCCCTTCGGCCCTCAATCCAGCG
GACCTTCCTTCCCGCGGCCTGCTGCCGGCTCTGCGGCCTCTTCCGCGTCTTCGCCTTCGCCCTCAGACGA
GTCGGATCTCCCTTTGGGCCGCCTCCCCGCCTGAGATCCTTTAAGACCAATGACTTACAAGGCAGCTGTA
GATCTTAGCCACTTTTTAAAAGAAAAGGGGGGACTGGAAGGGCTAATTCACTCCCAACGAAGACAAGATC
TGCTTTTTGCTTGTACTGGGTCTCTCTGGTTAGACCAGATCTGAGCCTGGGAGCTCTCTGGCTAACTAGG
GAACCCACTGCTTAAGCCTCAATAAAGCTTGCCTTGAGTGCTTCAAGTAGTGTGTGCCCGTCTGTTGTGT
GACTCTGGTAACTAGAGATCCCTCAGACCCTTTTAGTCAGTGTGGAAAATCTCTAGCAGTAGTAGTTCAT
GTCATCTTATTATTCAGTATTTATAACTTGCAAAGAAATGAATATCAGAGAGTGAGAGGCCCGGGTTAAT
TAAGGAAAGGGCTAGATCATTCTTGAAGACGAAAGGGCCTCGTGATACGCCTATTTTTATAGGTTAATGT
CATGATAATAATGGTTTCTTAGACGTCAGGTGGCACTTTTCGGGGAAATGTGCGCGGAACCCCTATTTGT
TTATTTTTCTAAATACATTCAAATATGTATCCGCTCATGAGACAATAACCCTGATAAATGCTTCAATAAT
ATTGAAAAAGGAAGAGTATGAGTATTCAACATTTCCGTGTCGCCCTTATTCCCTTTTTTGCGGCATTTTG
CCTTCCTGTTTTTGCTCACCCAGAAACGCTGGTGAAAGTAAAAGATGCTGAAGATCAGTTGGGTGCACGA
GTGGGTTACATCGAACTGGATCTCAACAGCGGTAAGATCCTTGAGAGTTTTCGCCCCGAAGAACGTTTTC
CAATGATGAGCACTTTTAAAGTTCTGCTATGTGGCGCGGTATTATCCCGTGTTGACGCCGGGCAAGAGCA
ACTCGGTCGCCGCATACACTATTCTCAGAATGACTTGGTTGAGTACTCACCAGTCACAGAAAAGCATCTT
ACGGATGGCATGACAGTAAGAGAATTATGCAGTGCTGCCATAACCATGAGTGATAACACTGCGGCCAACT
TACTTCTGACAACGATCGGAGGACCGAAGGAGCTAACCGCTTTTTTGCACAACATGGGGGATCATGTAAC
TCGCCTTGATCGTTGGGAACCGGAGCTGAATGAAGCCATACCAAACGACGAGCGTGACACCACGATGCCT
GTAGCAATGGCAACAACGTTGCGCAAACTATTAACTGGCGAACTACTTACTCTAGCTTCCCGGCAACAAT
TAATAGACTGGATGGAGGCGGATAAAGTTGCAGGACCACTTCTGCGCTCGGCCCTTCCGGCTGGCTGGTT
TATTGCTGATAAATCTGGAGCCGGTGAGCGTGGGTCTCGCGGTATCATTGCAGCACTGGGGCCAGATGGT
AAGCCCTCCCGTATCGTAGTTATCTACACGACGGGGAGTCAGGCAACTATGGATGAACGAAATAGACAGA
TCGCTGAGATAGGTGCCTCACTGATTAAGCATTGGTAACTGTCAGACCAAGTTTACTCATATATACTTTA
GATTGATTTAAAACTTCATTTTTAATTTAAAAGGATCTAGGTGAAGATCCTTTTTGATAATCTCATGACC
AAAATCCCTTAACGTGAGTTTTCGTTCCACTGAGCGTCAGACCCCGTAGAAAAGATCAAAGGATCTTCTT
GAGATCCTTTTTTTCTGCGCGTAATCTGCTGCTTGCAAACAAAAAAACCACCGCTACCAGCGGTGGTTTG
TTTGCCGGATCAAGAGCTACCAACTCTTTTTCCGAAGGTAACTGGCTTCAGCAGAGCGCAGATACCAAAT
ACTGTTCTTCTAGTGTAGCCGTAGTTAGGCCACCACTTCAAGAACTCTGTAGCACCGCCTACATACCTCG
CTCTGCTAATCCTGTTACCAGTGGCTGCTGCCAGTGGCGATAAGTCGTGTCTTACCGGGTTGGACTCAAG
ACGATAGTTACCGGATAAGGCGCAGCGGTCGGGCTGAACGGGGGGTTCGTGCACACAGCCCAGCTTGGAG
CGAACGACCTACACCGAACTGAGATACCTACAGCGTGAGCTATGAGAAAGCGCCACGCTTCCCGAAGGGA
GAAAGGCGGACAGGTATCCGGTAAGCGGCAGGGTCGGAACAGGAGAGCGCACGAGGGAGCTTCCAGGGGG
AAACGCCTGGTATCTTTATAGTCCTGTCGGGTTTCGCCACCTCTGACTTGAGCGTCGATTTTTGTGATGC
TCGTCAGGGGGGCGGAGCCTATGGAAAAACGCCAGCAACGCGGCCTTTTTACGGTTCCTGGCCTTTTGCT
GGCCTTTTGCTCACATGTTCTTTCCTGCGTTATCCCCTGATTCTGTGGATAACCGTATTACCGCCTTTGA
GTGAGCTGATACCGCTCGCCGCAGCCGAACGACCGAGCGCAGCGAGTCAGTGAGCGAGGAAGCGGAAGAG
CGCCCAATACGCAAACCGCCTCTCCCCGCGCGTTGGCCGATTCATTAATGCAGCAAGCTCATGGCTGACT
AATTTTTTTTATTTATGCAGAGGCCGAGGCCGCCTCGGCCTCTGAGCTATTCCAGAAGTAGTGAGGAGGC
TTTTTTGGAGGCCTAGGCTTTTGCAAAAAGCTCCCCGTGGCACGACAGGTTTCCCGACTGGAAAGCGGGC
AGTGAGCGCAACGCAATTAATGTGAGTTAGCTCACTCATTAGGCACCCCAGGCTTTACACTTTATGCTTC
CGGCTCGTATGTTGTGTGGAATTGTGAGCGGATAACAATTTCACACAGGAAACAGCTATGACATGATTAC
GAATTTCACAAATAAAGCATTTTTTTCACTGCATTCTAGTTGTGGTTTGTCCAAACTCATCAATGTATCT
TATCATGTCTGGATCAACTGGATAACTCAAGCTAACCAAAATCATCCCAAACTTCCCACCCCATACCCTA
TTACCACTGCCAATTACCTGTGGTTTCATTTACTCTAAACCTGTGATTCCTCTGAATTATTTTCATTTTA
AAGAAATTGTATTTGTTAAATATGTACTACAAACTTAGTAGT
