>Addgene plasmid #51304 | pINDUCER21-SOX4 | addgene partial sequence | sequence record 87696 | LNCX 5'-AGCTCGTTTAGTGAACCGTCAGATC-3'
TAGAAGACACCGGGACCGATCCAGCCTCCGCGGCCCCGAACTAGTCCAGTGTGGTGGAATTCTGCAGATA
TCAACAAGTTTGTACAAAAAAGCAGGCTTGAAGGAATTCGGTACCATGGTGCAGCAAACCAACAATGCCG
AGAACACGGAAGCGCTGCTGGCCGGCGAGAGCTCGGACTCGGGCGCCGGCCTCGAGCTGGGAATCGCCTC
CTCCCCCACGCCCGGCTCCACCGCCTCCACGGGCGGCAAGGCCGACGACCCGAGCTGGTGCAAGACCCCG
AGTGGGCACATCAAGCGACCCATGAACGCCTTCATGGTGTGGTCGCAGATCGAGCGGCGCAAGATCATGG
AGCAGTCGCCCGACATGCACAACGCCGAGATCTCCAAGCGGCTGGGCAAACGCTGGAAGCTGCTCAAAGA
CAGCGACAAGATCCCTTTCATTCGAGAGGCGGAGCGGCTGCGCCTCAAGCACATGGCTGACTACCCCGAC
TACAAGTACCGGCCCAGGAAGAAGGTGAAGTCCGGCAACGCCAACTCCAGCTCCTCGGCCGCCGCCTCCT
CCAAGCCGGGGGAGAAGGGAGACAAGGTCGGTGGCAGTGGCGGGGGCGGCCATGGGGGCGGCGGCGGCGG
CGGGAGCAGCAACGCGGGGGGAGGAGGCGGCGGTGCGAGTGGCGGCGGCGCCAACTCCAAACCGGCGCA
