>Addgene plasmid #51304 | pINDUCER21-SOX4 | addgene partial sequence | sequence record 87699 | EF1a-R 5'-CACGGCGACTACTGCACTTA-3'
GGCACCGGTTCAATTGCCGACCCCTCCCCCCAACTTCTCGGGGACTGTGGGCGATGTGCGCTCTGCCCAC
TGACGGGCACCGGAGCCTCACGACTAGGCTCGCCGTGAGGAGGGGGGCGCCCGCGGGAGGCGCCAAAACC
CGGCGCGGAGGCCAGATCTTACGCGGCTCGCCGTGAGGAGGGGGGCGCCCGCGGGAGGCGCCAAAACCCG
GCGCGGAGGCCAGATCTTGGGTGGGTTACTCCAGACTGCCTTGGGAAAAGCGCCTCCCCTACCCGGTAGA
ATTTCTAGTTTAATTAATCATTACTAAGCGTAGTCTGGGACGTCGTATGGGTATTCGAACCGCGGGCCCT
CTAGACTCGAGCGGCCGCCACTGTGCTGGATATCAACCACTTTGTACAAGAAAGCTGGGTTCGCGATCGC
CCGGGCTCTTCTAGTAGGTGAAAACCAGGTTGGAGATGCTGGACTCGAGCCAGTCTCCCGAGATCATCTC
GCTCACCTCGGGCGTGCAGTAGTCCGGGAACTCGAAGTGCGAGCCGGA
