>Addgene plasmid #51304 | pINDUCER21-SOX4 | addgene partial sequence | sequence record 87704 | IRES-F 5'-TGGCTCTCCTCAAGCGTATT-3'
TACCCCATTGTATGGGATCTGATCTGGGGCCTCGGTGCACATGCTTTACATGTGTTTAGTCGAGGTTAAA
AAAACGTCTAGGCCCCCCGAACCACGGGGACGTGGTTTTCCTTTGAAAAACACGATGATAAGCTTACCGG
TCCACCATGGTGAGCAAGGGCGAGGAGCTGTTCACCGGGGTGGTGCCCATCCTGGTCGAGCTGGACGGCG
ACGTAAACGGCCACAAGTTCAGCGTGTCCGGCGAGGGCGAGGGCGATGCCACCTACGGCAAGCTGACCCT
GAAGTTCATCTGCACCACCGGCAAGCTGCCCGTGCCCTGGCCCACCCTCGTGACCACCCTGACCTACGGC
GTGCAGTGCTTCAGCCGCTACCCCGACCACATGAAGCAGCACGACTTCTTCAAGTCCGCCATGCCCGAAG
GCTACGTCCAGGAGCGCACCATCTTCTTCAAGGACGACGGCAACTACAAGACCCGCGCCGAGGTGAAGTT
CGAGGGCGACACCCTGGTGAACCGCATCGAGCTGAAGGGCATCGACTTCAAGGAGGACGGCAACATCCTG
GGGCACAAGCTGGAGTACAACTACAACAGCCACAACGTCTATATCATGGCCGACAAGCAGAAGAACGGCA
TCAAGGTGAACTTCAAGATCCGCCACAACATCGAGGACGGCAGCGTGCAGCTCGCC
