>Addgene plasmid #51304 | pINDUCER21-SOX4 | addgene partial sequence | sequence record 87706 | EF1a-F 5'-TCAAGCCTCAGACAGTGGTTC-3'
GGCCGCCATGCTAGTAAATTGTCCGCTAAATTCTGGCCGTTTTTGGCTTTTTTGTTAGACGGATCCATAA
CTTCGTATAATGTATGCTATACGAAGTTATGCCACCATGTCTAGACTGGACAAGAGCAAAGTCATAAACG
GAGCTCTGGAATTACTCAATGGTGTCGGTATCGAAGGCCTGACGACAAGGAAACTCGCTCAAAAGCTGGG
AGTTGAGCAGCCTACCCTGTACTGGCACGTGAAGAACAAGCGGGCCCTGCTCGATGCCCTGCCAATCGAG
ATGCTGGACAGGCATCATACCCACTTCTGCCCCCTGGAAGGCGAGTCATGGCAAGACTTTCTGCGGAACA
ACGCCAAGTCATACCGCTGTGCTCTCCTCTCACATCGCGACGGGGCTAAAGTGCATCTCGGCACCCGCCC
AACAGAGAAACAGTACGAAACCCTGGAAAATCAGCTCGCGTTCCTGTGTCAGCAAGGCTTCTCCCTGGAG
AACGCACTGTACGCTCTGTCCGCCGTGGGCCACTTTACACTGGGCTGCGTATTGGAGGAACAGGAGCATC
AAGTAGCAAAAGAGGAAAGAGAGACACCTACCACCGATTCTATGCCCCCACTTCTGAGACAAGCAATTGA
GCTGTTCGACCGGCAGGGAGCCGAACCTGCCTTCCTTTTCGGCCTGGAACTAATCATATGTGGCCTGGAG
AAACAGCTAAAGTGCGAAAGCGGCGGGCCGACCGACGCCCTTGA
